>Addgene plasmid #50393 | SeeSaw Reporter (SSR2.0) | addgene full sequence | sequence record 271055 | Addgene NGS Result
TAGTTATTAATAGTAATCAATTACGGGGTCATTAGTTCATAGCCCATATATGGAGTTCCGCGTTACATAA
CTTACGGTAAATGGCCCGCCTGGCTGACCGCCCAACGACCCCCGCCCATTGACGTCAATAATGACGTATG
TTCCCATAGTAACGCCAATAGGGACTTTCCATTGACGTCAATGGGTGGAGTATTTACGGTAAACTGCCCA
CTTGGCAGTACATCAAGTGTATCATATGCCAAGTACGCCCCCTATTGACGTCAATGACGGTAAATGGCCC
GCCTGGCATTATGCCCAGTACATGACCTTATGGGACTTTCCTACTTGGCAGTACATCTACGTATTAGTCA
TCGCTATTACCATGGTGATGCGGTTTTGGCAGTACATCAATGGGCGTGGATAGCGGTTTGACTCACGGGG
ATTTCCAAGTCTCCACCCCATTGACGTCAATGGGAGTTTGTTTTGGCACCAAAATCAACGGGACTTTCCA
AAATGTCGTAACAACTCCGCCCCATTGACGCAAATGGGCGGTAGGCGTGTACGGTGGGAGGTCTATATAA
GCAGAGCTGGTTTAGTGAACCGTCAGATCCGCTAGCGCTACCGGTCGCCACCATGGTGAGCGGCCTGCTG
AAGGAGAGTATGCGCATCAAGATGTACATGGAGGGCACCGTGAACGGCCACTACTTCAAGTGCGAGGGCG
AGGGCGACGGCAACCCCTTCGCCGGCACCCAGAGCATGAGAATCCACGTGACCGAGGGCGCCCCCCTGCC
CTTCGCCTTCGACATCCTGGCCCCCTGCTGCGAGTACGGCAGCAGGACCTTCGTGCACCACACCGCCGAG
ATCCCCGACTTCTTCAAGCAGAGCTTCCCCGAGGGCTTCACCTGGGAGAGAACCACCACCTACGAGGACG
GCGGCATCCTGACCGCCCACCAGGACACCAGCCTGGAGGGCAACTGCCTGATCTACAAGGTGAAAGTGCA
CGGCACCAACTTCCCCGCCGACGGCCCCGTGATGAAGAACAAGAGCGGTCTAGCGCTACCGGTCGCCACC
ATGGTGAGCAAGGGCGAGGAGCTGTTCACCGGGGTGGTGCCCATCCTGGTCGAGCTGGACGGCGACGTAA
ACGGCCACAAGTTCAGCGTGTCCGGCGAGGGCGAGGGCGATGCCACCTACGGCAAGCTGACCCTGAAGTT
CATCTGCACCACCGGCAAGCTGCCCGTGCCCTGGCCCACCCTCGTGACCACCCTGACCTACGGCGTGCAG
TGCTTCAGCCGCTACCCCGACCACATGAAGCAGCACGACTTCTTCAAGTCCGCCATGCCCGAAGGCTACG
TCCAGGAGCGCACCATCTTCTTCAAGGACGACGGCAACTACAAGACCCGCGCCGAGGTGAAGTTCGAGGG
CGACACCCTGGTGAACCGCATCGAGCTGAAGGGCATCGACTTCAAGGAGGACGGCAACATCCTGGGGCAC
AAGCTGGAGTACAACTACAACAGCCACAACGTCTATATCATGGCCGACAAGCAGAAGAACGGCATCAAGG
TGAACTTCAAGATCCGCCACAACATCGAGGACGGCAGCGTGCAGCTCGCCGACCACTACCAGCAGAACAC
CCCCATCGGCGACGGCCCCGTGCTGCTGCCCGACAACCACTACCTGAGCACCCAGTCCGCCCTGAGCAAA
GACCCCAACGAGAAGCGCGATCACATGGTCCTGCTGGAGTTCGTGACCGCCGCCGGGATCACTCTCGGCA
TGGACGAGCTGTACAAGTCCGGACTCAGATCTCGAGCTCAAGCTTCGAATTCTAGGGATAACAGGGTAAT
AATAATTACCCTGTTATCCCTATGAATTCTGCAGTCGACACCCAGAGCATGAGAATCCACGTGACCGAGG
GCGCCCCCCTGCCCTTCGCCTTCGACATCCTGGCCCCCTGCTGCGAGTACGGCAGCAGGACCTTCGTGCA
CCACACCGCCGAGATCCCCGACTTCTTCAAGCAGAGCTTCCCCGAGGGCTTCACCTGGGAGAGAACCACC
ACCTACGAGGACGGCGGCATCCTGACCGCCCACCAGGACACCAGCCTGGAGGGCAACTGCCTGATCTACA
AGGTGAAGGTGCACGGCACCAACTTCCCCGCCGACGGCCCCGTGATGAAGAACAAGAGCGGCGGCTGGAA
GCCCAGCACCGAGGTGGTGTACCCCGAGAACGGCGTGCTGTGCGGCCGGAACGTGATGGCCCTGAAGGTG
GGCGACCGGCACCTGATCTGCCACCACTACACCAGCTACCGGAGCAAGAAGGCCGTGCGCGCCCTGACCA
TGCCCGGCTTCCACTTCACCGACATCCGGCTCCAGATGCTGCGGAAGAAGAAGGACGAGTACTTCGAGCT
GTACGAGGCCAGCGTGGCCCGGTACAGCGACCTGCCCGAGAAGGCCAACTCCGGACTCAGATCTCGAGCT
CAAGCTTCGAATTCTGCAGGATCCACCGGATCTAGATAACTGATCATAATCAGCCATACCACATTTGTAG
AGGTTTTACTTGCTTTAAAAAACCTCCCACACCTCCCCCTGAACCTGAAACATAAAATGAATGCAATTGT
TGTTGTTAACTTGTTTATTGCAGCTTATAATGGTTACAAATAAAGCAATAGCATCACAAATTTCACAAAT
AAAGCATTTTTTTCACTGCATTCTAGTTGTGGTTTGTCCAAACTCATCAATGTATCTTAACGCGTAAATT
GTAAGCGTTAATATTTTGTTAAAATTCGCGTTAAATTTTTGTTAAATCAGCTCATTTTTTAACCAATAGG
CCGAAATCGGCAAAATCCCTTATAAATCAAAAGAATAGACCGAGATAGGGT
[37 nt withheld, positions 2852-2888]
AAAGAACGTGGACTCCAACGTCAAAGG
[49 nt withheld, positions 2916-2964]
T
[91 nt withheld, positions 2966-3056]
G
[124 nt withheld, positions 3058-3181]
CAGGTGGCACTTTTCGGGGAAATGTGCGCGGAACCCCTATTTGTTTATTTTTCTAAATACATTCAAATAT
GTATCCGCTCATGAGACAATAACCCTGATAAATGCTTCAATAATATTGAAAAAGGAAGAGTCCTGAGGCG
GAAAGAACCAGCTGTGGAATGTGTGTCAGTTAGGGTGTGGAAAGTCCCCAGGCTCCCCAGCAGGCAGAAG
TATGCAAAGCATGCATCTCAATTAGTCAGCAACCAGGTGTGGAAAGTCCCCAGGCTCCCCAGCAGGCAGA
AGTATGCAAAGCATGCATCTCAATTAGTCAGCAACCATAGTCCCGCCCCTAACTCCGCCCATCCCGCCCC
TAACTCCGCCCAGTTCCGCCCATTCTCCGCCCCATGGCTGACTAATTTTTTTTATTTATGCAGAGGCCGA
GGCCGCCTCGGCCTCTGAGCTATTCCAGAAGTAGTGAGGAGGCTTTTTTGGAGGCCTAGGCTTTTGCAAA
GATCGATCAAGAGACAGGATGAGGATCGTTTCGCATGATTGAACAAGATGGATTGCACGCAGGTTCTCCG
GCCGCTTGGGTGGAGAGGCTATTCGGCTATGACTGGGCACAACAGACAATCGGCTGCTCTGATGCCGCCG
TGTTCCGGCTGTCAGCGCAGGGGCGCCCGGTTCTTTTTGTCAAGACCGACCTGTCCGGTGCCCTGAATGA
ACTGCAAGACGAGGCAGCGCGGCTATCGTGGCTGGCCACGACGGGCGTTCCTTGCGCAGCTGTGCTCGAC
GTTGTCACTGAAGCGGGAAGGGACTGGCTGCTATTGGGCGAAGTGCCGGGGCAGGATCTCCTGTCATCTC
ACCTTGCTCCTGCCGAGAAAGTATCCATCATGGCTGATGCAATGCGGCGGCTGCATACGCTTGATCCGGC
TACCTGCCCATTCGACCACCAAGCGAAACATCGCATCGAGCGAGCACGTACTCGGATGGAAGCCGGTCTT
GTCGATCAGGATGATCTGGACGAAGAGCATCAGGGGCTCGCGCCAGCCGAACTGTTCGCCAGGCTCAAGG
CGAGCATGCCCGACGGCGAGGATCTCGTCGTGACCCATGGCGATGCCTGCTTGCCGAATATCATGGTGGA
AAATGGCCGCTTTTCTGGATTCATCGACTGTGGCCGGCTGGGTGTGGCGGACCGCTATCAGGACATAGCG
TTGGCTACCCGTGATATTGCTGAAGAGCTTGGCGGCGAATGGGCTGACCGCTTCCTCGTGCTTTACGGTA
TCGCCGCTCCCGATTCGCAGCGCATCGCCTTCTATCGCCTTCTTGACGAGTTCTTCTGAGCGGGACTCTG
GGGTTCGAAATGACCGACCAAGCGACGCCCAACCTGCCATCACGAGATTTCGATTCCACCGCCGCCTTCT
ATGAAAGGTTGGGCTTCGGAATCGTTTTCCGGGACGCCGGCTGGATGATCCTCCAGCGCGGGGATCTCAT
GCTGGAGTTCTTCGCCCACCCTAGGGGGAGGCTAACTGAAACACGGAAGGAGACAATACCGGAAGGAACC
CGCGCTATGACGGCAATAAAAAGACAGAATAAAACGCACGGTGTTGGGTCGTTTGTTCATAAACGCGGGG
TTCGGTCCCAGGGCTGGCACTCTGTCGATACCCCACCGAGACCCCATTGGGGCCAATACGCCCGCGTTTC
TTCCTTTTCCCCACCCCACCCCCCAAGTTCGGGTGAAGGCCCAGGGCTCGCAGCCAACGTCGGGGCGGCA
GGCCCTGCCATAGCCTCAGGTTACTCATATATACTTTAGATTGATTTAAAACTTCATTTTTAATTTAAAA
GGATCTAGGTGAAGATCCTTTTTGATAATCTCATGACCAAAATCCCTTAACGTGAGTTTTCGTTCCACTG
AGCGTCAGACCCCGTAGAAAAGATCAAAGGATCTTCTTGAGATCCTTTTTTTCTGCGCGTAATCTGCTGC
TTGCAAACAAAAAAACCACCGCTACCAGCGGTGGTTTGTTTGCCGGATCAAGAGCTACCAACTCTTTTTC
CGAAGGTAACTGGCTTCAGCAGAGCGCAGATACCAAATACTGTTCTTCTAGTGTAGCCGTAGTTAGGCCA
CCACTTCAAGAACTCTGTAGCACCGCCTACATACCTCGCTCTGCTAATCCTGTTACCAGTGGCTGCTGCC
AGTGGCGATAAGTCGTGTCTTACCGGGTTGGACTCAAGACGATAGTTACCGGATAAGGCGCAGCGGTCGG
GCTGAACGGGGGGTTCGTGCACACAGCCCAGCTTGGAGCGAACGACCTACACCGAACTGAGATACCTACA
GCGTGAGCTATGAGAAAGCGCCACGCTTCCCGAAGGGAGAAAGGCGGACAGGTATCCGGTAAGCGGCAGG
GTCGGAACAGGAGAGCGCACGAGGGAGCTTCCAGGGGGAAACGCCTGGTATCTTTATAGTCCTGTCGGGT
TTCGCCACCTCTGACTTGAGCGTCGATTTTTGTGATGCTCGTCAGGGGGGCGGAGCCTATGGAAAAACGC
CAGCAACGCGGCCTTTTTACGGTTCCTGGCCTTTTGCTGGCCTTTTGCTCACATGTTCTTTCCTGCGTTA
TCCCCTGATTCTGTGGATAACCGTATTACCGCCATGCAT
Features (pLannotate 1.2.2; 17 found; start..end, strand, type, name):
     61..364     +  enhancer       CMV enhancer: human cytomegalovirus immediate early enhancer
    365..568     +  promoter       CMV promoter: human cytomegalovirus (CMV) immediate early promoter
    619..1056    +  CDS            HcRed1-Blue (fragment): HcRed1-Blue is a basic (constitutively fluorescent) blue fluorescent protein published in 2008, derived from Heteractis crispa.
   1051..1767    +  CDS            EGFP: EGFP is a basic (constitutively fluorescent) green fluorescent protein published in 1996, derived from Aequorea victoria. It is reported to be a rapidly-maturing weak dimer with moderate acid sensitivity.
   1768..1803    +  misc_feature   MCS (fragment): multiple cloning site
   1859..2430    +  CDS            HcRed1 (fragment): far-red fluorescent variant of Heteractis crispa chromoprotein mammalian codon-optimized
   2430..2469    +  misc_feature   MCS (fragment): multiple cloning site
   2491..2575    +  CDS            large T antigen (fragment): large T antigen from SV40 (simian virus 40)
   2598..2719    +  polyA_signal   SV40 poly(A) signal: SV40 polyadenylation signal
   2753..3181    -  rep_origin     f1 ori (sequence partly withheld): f1 bacteriophage origin of replication; arrow indicates direction of (+) strand synthesis
   3208..3312    +  promoter       AmpR promoter: bla
   3314..3671    +  promoter       SV40 promoter: SV40 enhancer and early promoter
   3706..4500    +  CDS            NeoR/KanR: aminoglycoside phosphotransferase from Tn5; aph(3')-II (or nptII); confers resistance to neomycin, kanamycin, and G418 (Geneticin®)
   4521..4673    +  CDS            ble (fragment): BLE_KLEPN - Experimental evidence at protein level: Swiss-Prot protein existence level 1. Binding protein with a strong affinity to the bleomycin family of antibiotics. Binds to CL990; an antimitotic-antibiotic compound. From Klebsiella pneumoniae.
   4732..4779    +  polyA_signal   HSV TK poly(A) signal: herpes simplex virus thymidine kinase polyadenylation signal (Cole and Stacy, 1985)
   4870..4886    -  polyA_signal   bGH poly(A) signal (fragment): bovine growth hormone polyadenylation signal
   5108..5696    +  rep_origin     ori: high-copy-number ColE1/pMB1/pBR322/pUC origin of replication
