[The description below was written by a language model from this plasmid's Addgene catalogue record and pLannotate feature annotations shown in this document.]
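Description:
SeeSaw Reporter (SSR2.0) is a mammalian expression plasmid built on the pEGFP-C1 backbone and designed to report on DNA double-strand break repair pathway choice after cleavage by the I-SceI endonuclease. It is propagated in E. coli from a high-copy ColE1/pUC-type origin and also carries an f1 phage origin. A single NeoR/KanR (Tn5 aminoglycoside phosphotransferase) cassette is driven by tandem bacterial (bla) and SV40 early promoters and terminated by an HSV TK polyadenylation signal. It provides kanamycin selection in bacteria and can support G418 selection in mammalian cells, which would allow stable reporter lines to be derived.

The reporter cassette sits downstream of the CMV immediate-early enhancer and promoter and ends at an SV40 poly(A) signal. In the annotated sequence, an N-terminal fragment matching an HcRed1-family (Heteractis crispa) red fluorescent protein is followed by a complete EGFP coding sequence. Short multiple-cloning-site remnants and a second, larger HcRed1 fragment come next. This layout of a whole green reporter flanked by two partial red-protein segments fits a design in which different repair outcomes give different fluorescent readouts, but the record does not spell out which pathway produces which colour.

According to the deposit, SSR2.0 carries two I-SceI target sites in opposite orientation, so that only one round of cutting and repair occurs after the nuclease is expressed. The feature table does not annotate these sites, and their exact positions are not given. The sequenced record is 5,810 nt, slightly larger than the catalogued total size. The small bleomycin-resistance, large T antigen and bGH poly(A) matches are fragmentary hits, probably backbone remnants rather than functional elements.
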