Addgene plasmid #50393: SeeSaw Reporter (SSR2.0)
Purpose: SSR2.0 has two target sites in opposite orientation for generate only one cycle of repairing after I-SceI endonuclease expression.
Depositing lab: Pablo Huertas Sánchez. Depositing organization: Centro Andaluz de Biologia Molecular y Medicina Regenerativa (CABIMER). Publication: New tools to study DNA double-strand break repair pathway choice. Gomez-Cabello D, Jimeno S, Fernandez-Avila MJ, Huertas P. PLoS One. 2013 Oct 14;8(10):e77206. doi: 10.1371/journal.pone.0077206. PubMed 24155929.
Backbone
  Vector backbone: pEGFP-C1
  Backbone size w/o insert (bp): 4731
  Total vector size (bp): 5769
  Vector type: Mammalian Expression
Growth in bacteria
  Bacterial resistance: Kanamycin, 50 μg/mL
  Growth temperature: 37°C
  Growth strain: DH5alpha
  Copy number: High Copy
Gene/Insert
  Gene/Insert name: SSR2.0
  Species: Synthetic
  Insert size (bp): 1800
  Promoter: CMV
  Cloning method: Restriction Enzyme; 5′ cloning site BamHI (not destroyed); 3′ cloning site BamHI (not destroyed)
  Sequencing primers: 5′ CMV-F; 3′ EGFP-N
Terms and licenses: Academic/Nonprofit Terms; Industry Terms: Not Available to Industry
How to cite: SeeSaw Reporter (SSR2.0) was a gift from Pablo Huertas Sánchez (Addgene plasmid # 50393 ; http://n2t.net/addgene:50393 ; RRID:Addgene_50393)
