>Addgene plasmid #50393 | SeeSaw Reporter (SSR2.0) | addgene partial sequence | sequence record 77903 | CMV-F 5'-CGCAAATGGGCGGTAGGCGTG-3'
CCGCTAGCGCTACCGGTCGCCACCATGGTGAGCGGCCTGCTGAAGGAGAGTATGCGCATCAAGATGTACA
TGGAGGGCACCGTGAACGGCCACTACTTCAAGTGCGAGGGCGAGGGCGACGGCAACCCCTTCGCCGGCAC
CCAGAGCATGAGAATCCACGTGACCGAGGGCGCCCCCCTGCCCTTCGCCTTCGACATCCTGGCCCCCTGC
TGCGAGTACGGCAGCAGGACCTTCGTGCACCACACCGCCGAGATCCCCGACTTCTTCAAGCAGAGCTTCC
CCGAGGGCTTCACCTGGGAGAGAACCACCACCTACGAGGACGGCGGCATCCTGACCGCCCACCAGGACAC
CAGCCTGGAGGGCAACTGCCTGATCTACAAGGTGAAAGTGCACGGCACCAACTTCCCCGCCGACGGCCCC
GTGATGAAGAACAAGAGCGGTCTAGCGCTACCGGTCGCCACCATGGTGAGCAAGGGCGAGGAGCTGTTCA
CCGGGGTGGTGCCCATCCTGGTCGAGCTGGACGGCGACGTAAACGGCCACAAGTTCAGCGTGTCCGGCGA
GGGCGAGGGCGATGCCACCTACGGCAAGCTGACCCTGAAGTTCATCTGCACCACCGGCAAGCTGCCCGTG
CCCTGGCCCACCCTCGTGACCACCCTGACCTACGGCGTGCAGTGCTTCAGCCGCTACCCCGACCACATGA
AGCAGCACGACTTCTTCAAGTCCGCCATGCCCGAAGGCTAC
