>Addgene plasmid #50393 | SeeSaw Reporter (SSR2.0) | addgene partial sequence | sequence record 77905 | SV40pA-R 5'-GAAATTTGTGATGCTATTGC-3'
GCTGCAATAAACAAGTTAACAACAACAATTGCATTCATTTTATGTTTCAGGTTCAGGGGGAGGTGTGGGA
GGTTTTTTAAAGCAAGTAAAACCTCTACAAATGTGGTATGGCTGATTATGATCAGTTATCTAGATCCGGT
GGATCCTGCAGAATTCGAAGCTTGAGCTCGAGATCTGAGTCCGGAGTTGGCCTTCTCGGGCAGGTCGCTG
TACCGGGCCACGCTGGCCTCGTACAGCTCGAAGTACTCGTCCTTCTTCTTCCGCAGCATCTGGAGCCGGA
TGTCGGTGAAGTGGAAGCCGGGCATGGTCAGGGCGCGCACGGCCTTCTTGCTCCGGTAGCTGGTGTAGTG
GTGGCAGATCAGGTGCCGGTCGCCCACCTTCAGGGCCATCACGTTCCGGCCGCACAGCACGCCGTTCTCG
GGGTACACCACCTCGGTGCTGGGCTTCCAGCCGCCGCTCTTGTTCTTCATCACGGGGCCGTCGGCGGGGA
AGTTGGTGCCGTGCACCTTCACCTTGTAGATCAGGCAGTTGCCCTCCAGGCTGGTGTCCTGGTGGGCGGT
CAGGATGCCGCCGTCCTCGTAGGTGGTGGTTCTCTCCCAGGTGAAGCCCTCGGGGAAGCTCTGCTTGAAG
AAGTCGGGGATCTCGGCGGTGTGGTGCACGAAGGTCCTGCTGCCGTACTCGCAGCAGGGGGCCAGGATGT
CGAAGGCGAAGGGCAGGGGGGCGCCCTCGGTCACGTGGATTCTCATGCTCTGGGTGTCGACTGCAGAATT
CATAGGGATAACAGGGTAATTATTATTACCCTGTTATCCCTA
